>Addgene plasmid #99267 | pCS2+ H2B-mTagBFP2 | addgene full sequence | sequence record 192954 | Addgene NGS Result
TTACGCCAGTCGACCGCCAATTCAATATGGCGTATATGGACTCATGCCAATTCAATATGGTGGATCTGGA
CCTGTGCCAATTCAATATGGCGTATATGGACTCGTGCCAATTCAATATGGTGGATCTGGACCCCAGCCAA
TTCAATATGGCGGACTTGGCACCATGCCAATTCAATATGGCGGACCTGGCACTGTGCCAACTGGGGAGGG
GTCTACTTGGCACGGTGCCAAGTTTGAGGAGGGGTCTTGGCCCTGTGCCAAGTCCGCCATATTGAATTGG
CATGGTGCCAATAATGGCGGCCATATTGGCTATATGCCAGGATCAATATATAGGCAATATCCAATATGGC
CCTATGCCAATATGGCTATTGGCCAGGTTCAATACTATGTATTGGCCCTATGCCATATAGTATTCCATAT
ATGGGTTTTCCTATTGACGTAGATAGCCCCTCCCAATGGGCGGTCCCATATACCATATATGGGGCTTCCT
AATACCGCCCATAGCCACTCCCCCATTGACGTCAATGGTCTCTATATATGGTCTTTCCTATTGACGTCAT
ATGGGCGGTCCTATTGACGTATATGGCGCCTCCCCCATTGACGTCAATTACGGTAAATGGCCCGCCTGGC
TCAATGCCCATTGACGTCAATAGGACCACCCACCATTGACGTCAATGGGATGGCTCATTGCCCATTCATA
TCCGTTCTCACGCCCCCTATTGACGTCAATGACGGTAAATGGCCCACTTGGCAGTACATCAATATCTATT
AATAGTAACTTGGCAAGTACATTACTATTGGAAGTACGCCAGGGTACATTGGCAGTACTCCCATTGACGT
CAATGGCGGTAAATGGCCCGCGATGGCTGCCAAGTACATCCCCATTGACGTCAATGGGGAGGGGCAATGA
CGCAAATGGGCGTTCCATTGACGTAAATGGGCGGTAGGCGTGCCTAATGGGAGGTCTATATAAGCAATGC
TCGTTTAGGGAACCGCCATTCTGCCTGGGGACGTCGGAGCAAGCTTGATTTAGGTGACACTATAGAATAC
AAGCTACTTGTTCTTTTTGCAGGATCCCATCGACGGTACCGCCACCATGCCAGAGCCAGCGAAGTCTGCT
CCCGCCCCGAAAAAGGGCTCCAAGAAGGCGGTGACTAAGGCGCAGAAGAAAGGCGGCAAGAAGCGCAAGC
GCAGCCGCAAGGAGAGCTATTCCATCTATGTGTACAAGGTTCTGAAGCAGGTCCACCCTGACACCGGCAT
TTCGTCCAAGGCCATGGGCATCATGAATTCGTTTGTGAACGACATTTTCGAGCGCATCGCAGGTGAGGCT
TCCCGCCTGGCGCATTACAACAAGCGCTCGACCATCACCTCCAGGGAGATCCAGACGGCCGTGCGCCTGC
TGCTGCCTGGGGAGTTGGCCAAGCACGCCGTGTCCGAGGGTACTAAGGCCATCACCAAGTACACCAGCGC
TAAGGATCCACCGGTCGCCACCATGGTTTCGAAGGGAGAGGAGCTGATCAAAGAGAATATGCACATGAAG
CTGTATATGGAGGGAACCGTCGACAACCACCACTTTAAGTGCACCAGCGAGGGTGAGGGAAAGCCCTACG
AGGGCACACAGACCATGCGTATTAAAGTTGTCGAGGGAGGTCCACTGCCATTTGCATTCGATATCCTGGC
CACCAGTTTCCTCTATGGCAGCAAGACATTCATCAATCATACTCAGGGAATACCAGATTTCTTCAAGCAA
TCCTTCCCTGAAGGCTTCACATGGGAACGCGTTACTACCTATGAGGACGGCGGAGTTCTGACTGCCACCC
AAGATACTAGCCTGCAGGATGGTTGCTTGATTTACAACGTGAAGATACGCGGCGTGAACTTTACCTCGAA
CGGCCCGGTTATGCAGAAAAAGACGCTCGGATGGGAGGCCTTTACGGAGACGCTGTACCCCGCCGATGGC
GGTCTTGAAGGTCGCAACGATATGGCTCTGAAGCTGGTGGGCGGTTCGCACCTTATAGCCAATGCCAAGA
CTACGTACCGTAGTAAGAAGCCAGCGAAGAACCTGAAGATGCCCGGTGTGTACTACGTGGACTATAGGCT
GGAGCGCATTAAGGAAGCTAACAACGAAACCTACGTCGAGCAGCACGAAGTCGCCGTCGCCCGCTACTGT
GATTTGCCTAGTAAGTTGGGTCATAAGCTCAACTACCCATACGATGTTCCTGACTATGCGGGCTATCCCT
ATGACGTCCCGGACTATGCAGGATATCCATATGACGTTCCAGATTACGCTGGCGGATAATCTAGAACTAT
AGTGAGTCGTATTACGTAGATCCAGACATGATAAGATACATTGATGAGTTTGGACAAACCACAACTAGAA
TGCAGTGAAAAAAATGCTTTATTTGTGAAATTTGTGATGCTATTGCTTTATTTGTAACCATTATAAGCTG
CAATAAACAAGTTAACAACAACAATTGCATTCATTTTATGTTTCAGGTTCAGGGGGAGGTGTGGGAGGTT
TTTTAATTCGCGGCCGCGGCGCCAATGCATTGGGCCCGGTACCCAGCTTTTGTTCCCTTTAGTGAGGGTT
AATTGCGCGCTTGGCGTAATCATGGTCATAGCTGTTTCCTGTGTGAAATTGTTATCCGCTCACAATTCCA
CACAACATACGAGCCGGGAGCATAAAGTGTAAAGCCTGGGGTGCCTAATGAGTGAGCTAACTCACATTAA
TTGCGTTGCGCTCACTGCCCGCTTTCCAGTCGGGAAACCTGTCGTGCCAGCTGCATTAATGAATCGGCCA
ACGCGCGGGGAGAGGCGGTTTGCGTATTGGGCGCTCTTCCGCTTCCTCGCTCACTGACTCGCTGCGCTCG
GTCGTTCGGCTGCGGCGAGCGGTATCAGCTCACTCAAAGGCGGTAATACGGTTATCCACAGAATCAGGGG
ATAACGCAGGAAAGAACATGTGAGCAAAAGGCCAGCAAAAGGCCAGGAACCGTAAAAAGGCCGCGTTGCT
GGCGTTTTTCCATAGGCTCCGCCCCCCTGACGAGCATCACAAAAATCGACGCTCAAGTCAGAGGTGGCGA
AACCCGACAGGACTATAAAGATACCAGGCGTTTCCCCCTGGAAGCTCCCTCGTGCGCTCTCCTGTTCCGA
CCCTGCCGCTTACCGGATACCTGTCCGCCTTTCTCCCTTCGGGAAGCGTGGCGCTTTCTCATAGCTCACG
CTGTAGGTATCTCAGTTCGGTGTAGGTCGTTCGCTCCAAGCTGGGCTGTGTGCACGAACCCCCCGTTCAG
CCCGACCGCTGCGCCTTATCCGGTAACTATCGTCTTGAGTCCAACCCGGTAAGACACGACTTATCGCCAC
TGGCAGCAGCCACTGGTAACAGGATTAGCAGAGCGAGGTATGTAGGCGGTGCTACAGAGTTCTTGAAGTG
GTGGCCTAACTACGGCTACACTAGAAGAACAGTATTTGGTATCTGCGCTCTGCTGAAGCCAGTTACCTTC
GGAAAAAGAGTTGGTAGCTCTTGATCCGGCAAACAAACCACCGCTGGTAGCGGTGGTTTTTTTGTTTGCA
AGCAGCAGATTACGCGCAGAAAAAAAGGATCTCAAGAAGATCCTTTGATCTTTTCTACGGGGTCTGACGC
TCAGTGGAACGAAAACTCACGTTAAGGGATTTTGGTCATGAGATTATCAAAAATGATCTTCACCTAGATC
CTTTTAAATTAAAAATGAAGTTTTAAATCAATCTAAAGTATATATGAGTAAACTTGGTCTGACAGTTACC
AATGCTTAATCAGTGAGGCACCTATCTCAGCGATCTGTCTATTTCGTTCATCCATAGTTGCCTGACTCCC
CGTCGTGTAGATAACTACGATACGGGAGGGCTTACCATCTGGCCCCAGTGCTGCAATGATACCGCGAGAC
CCACGCTCACCGGCTCCAGATTTATCAGCAATAAACCAGCCAGCCGGAAGGGCCGAGCGCAGAAGTGGTC
CTGCAACTTTATCCGCCTCCATCCAGTCTATTAATTGTTGCCGGGAAGCTAGAGTAAGTAGTTCGCCAGT
TAATAGTTTGCGCAACGTTGTTGCCATTGCTACAGGCATCGTGGTGTCACGCTCGTCGTTTGGTATGGCT
TCATTCAGCTCCGGTTCCCAACGATCAAGGCGAGTTACATGATCCCCCATGTTGTGCAAAAAAGCGGTTA
GCTCCTTCGGTCCTCCGATCGTTGTCAGAAGTAAGTTGGCCGCAGTGTTATCACTCATGGTTATGGCAGC
ACTGCATAATTCTCTTACTGTCATGCCATCCGTAAGATGCTTTTCTGTGACTGGTGAGTACTCAACCAAG
TCATTCTGAGAATAGTGTATGCGGCGACCGAGTTGCTCTTGCCCGGCGTCAATACGGGATAATACCGCGC
CACATAGCAGAACTTTAAAAGTGCTCATCATTGGAAAACGTTCTTCGGGGCGAAAACTCTCAAGGATCTT
ACCGCTGTTGAGATCCAGTTCGATGTAACCCACTCGTGCACCCAACTGATCTTCAGCATCTTTTACTTTC
ACCAGCGTTTCTGGGTGAGCAAAAACAGGAAGGCAAAATGCCGCAAAAAAGGGAATAAGGGCGACACGGA
AATGTTGAATACTCATACTCTTCCTTTTTCAATATTATTGAAGCATTTATCAGGGTTATTGTCTCATGAG
CGGATACATATTTGAATGTATTTAGAAAAATAAACAAATAGGGGTTCCGCGCACATTTCCCCGAAAAGTG
CCACCTAAATTGTAAGCGTTAATATTTTGTTAAAATTCGCGTTAAATTTTTGTTAAATCAGCTCATTTTT
TAACCAATAGGCCGAAATCGGCAAAATCCCTTATAAATCAAAAGAATAGACCGAGATAGGGT
[37 nt withheld, positions 4893-4929]
AAAGAACGTGGACTCCAACGTCAAAGG
[49 nt withheld, positions 4957-5005]
T
[91 nt withheld, positions 5007-5097]
G
[124 nt withheld, positions 5099-5222]
CCCATTCGCCATTCAGGCTGCGCAACTGTTGGGAAGGGCGATCGGTGCGGGCCTCTTCGCTA
Features (pLannotate 1.2.2; 17 found; start..end, strand, type, name):
     16..993     +  promoter       CMV IE94 promoter: enhancer/promoter region of simian cytomegalovirus major immediate early transcription unit IE94
   1028..1046    +  promoter       SP6 promoter: promoter for bacteriophage SP6 RNA polymerase
   1097..1474    +  CDS            H2B: human histone H2B; HIST1H2BJ
   1493..2203    +  CDS            mTagBFP2: mTagBFP2 is a basic (constitutively fluorescent) blue fluorescent protein published in 2011, derived from Entacmaea quadricolor. It is reported to be a very rapidly-maturing monomer with very low acid sensitivity.
   2204..2290    +  CDS            3xHA: three tandem HA epitope tags
   2307..2324    -  promoter       T7 promoter (fragment): promoter for bacteriophage T7 RNA polymerase
   2329..2463    -  polyA_signal   SV40 poly(A) signal: SV40 polyadenylation signal
   2576..2594    -  promoter       T3 promoter: promoter for bacteriophage T3 RNA polymerase
   2639..2655    -  protein_bind   lac operator: The lac repressor binds to the lac operator to inhibit transcription in E. coli. This inhibition can be relieved by adding lactose or isopropyl-β-D-thiogalactopyranoside (IPTG). lac repressor encoded by lacI
   2663..2693    -  promoter       lac promoter: promoter for the E. coli lac operon
   2708..2729    -  protein_bind   CAP binding site: CAP binding activates transcription in the presence of cAMP. E. coli catabolite activator protein
   2742..2834    -  CDS            lacI (fragment): lac repressor; lacI; The lac repressor binds to the lac operator to inhibit transcription in E. coli. This inhibition can be relieved by adding lactose or isopropyl-β-D-thiogalactopyranoside (IPTG).
   3017..3605    -  rep_origin     ori: high-copy-number ColE1/pMB1/pBR322/pUC origin of replication
   3776..4636    -  CDS            AmpR: β-lactamase; bla; confers resistance to ampicillin, carbenicillin, and related antibiotics
   4637..4741    -  promoter       AmpR promoter: bla
   4794..5222    -  rep_origin     f1 ori (sequence partly withheld): f1 bacteriophage origin of replication; arrow indicates direction of (+) strand synthesis
   5227..9       -  CDS            lacZα (fragment) (across the origin): LacZα fragment of β-galactosidase; lacZ fragment
