[The description below was written by a language model from this plasmid's Addgene catalogue record and pLannotate feature annotations shown in this document.]
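Description:
pCS2+ H2B-mTagBFP2 is a 5,284-nt plasmid built on the pCS2+ backbone and catalogued as a mammalian expression vector. It can be used both for direct expression in cells and as a template for in vitro RNA synthesis. It is maintained in E. coli at high copy through a ColE1/pUC-type origin and selected with ampicillin via the β-lactamase gene. An f1 phage origin is also present, along with remnants of the lac promoter/operator region, lacI and lacZα that are carried over from the parental cloning vector and have no role in the payload.

The payload is a single open reading frame in which human histone H2B (HIST1H2BJ) is fused at its C-terminus to the monomeric, rapidly maturing blue fluorescent protein mTagBFP2, followed by three tandem HA epitope tags. The catalogue lists the mTagBFP2-3xHA portion as the insert, cloned between AgeI and XbaI sites, with H2B as the N-terminal fusion partner. Upstream lie the simian cytomegalovirus IE94 enhancer/promoter, which can drive transcription in vertebrate cells, and then an SP6 promoter, which lets SP6 RNA polymerase synthesise sense-strand RNA in vitro. An SV40 polyadenylation signal sits downstream of the coding region (annotated on the reverse strand), flanked by a T7 promoter fragment and a T3 promoter that face back toward the insert.

Because H2B is incorporated into chromatin, the fusion acts as a blue nuclear label, and the HA tags allow antibody detection. The record gives SP6 in vitro transcription as the stated use but does not specify any downstream application or organism.
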