Addgene plasmid #99267: pCS2+ H2B-mTagBFP2
Purpose: Contains a fusion of human histone H2B to fluorescent protein mTagBFP2 in the pCS2+ expression vector. It has the SP6 RNA polymerase site for in vitro transcription.
Depositing lab: Philipp Keller. Depositing organization: HHMI, Janelia Research Campus.
Backbone
  Vector backbone: pCS2+
  Vector type: Mammalian Expression
Growth in bacteria
  Bacterial resistance: Ampicillin, 100 μg/mL
  Growth temperature: 37°C
  Growth strain: DH5alpha
  Copy number: High Copy
Gene/Insert
  Gene/Insert name: mTagBFP2-3XHA
  Insert size (bp): 804
  Promoter: SP6
  Tag / fusion protein: H2B (N terminal on insert)
  Cloning method: Restriction Enzyme; 5′ cloning site AgeI (not destroyed); 3′ cloning site Xbal (not destroyed)
  Sequencing primers: 5′ CGATTTAGGTGACACTATAG; 3′ TAATACGACTCACTATAGG
Terms and licenses: Academic/Nonprofit Terms; Industry Terms: Not Available to Industry
How to cite: pCS2+ H2B-mTagBFP2 was a gift from Philipp Keller (Addgene plasmid # 99267 ; http://n2t.net/addgene:99267 ; RRID:Addgene_99267)
