>Addgene plasmid #99267 | pCS2+ H2B-mTagBFP2 | depositor partial sequence | sequence record 181909 | SP6, H2B, mTagBFP2-3XHA, T7 and SV40polyA
AAATGGGCGGTAGGCGTGCCTAATGGGAGGTCTATATAAGCAATGCTCGTTTAGGGAACCGCCATTCTGC
CTGGGGACGTCGGAGCAAGCTTGATTTAGGTGACACTATAGAATACAAGCTACTTGTTCTTTTTGCAGGA
TCCCATCGACGGTACCGCCACCATGCCAGAGCCAGCGAAGTCTGCTCCCGCCCCGAAAAAGGGCTCCAAG
AAGGCGGTGACTAAGGCGCAGAAGAAAGGCGGCAAGAAGCGCAAGCGCAGCCGCAAGGAGAGCTATTCCA
TCTATGTGTACAAGGTTCTGAAGCAGGTCCACCCTGACACCGGCATTTCGTCCAAGGCCATGGGCATCAT
GAATTCGTTTGTGAACGACATTTTCGAGCGCATCGCAGGTGAGGCTTCCCGCCTGGCGCATTACAACAAG
CGCTCGACCATCACCTCCAGGGAGATCCAGACGGCCGTGCGCCTGCTGCTGCCTGGGGAGTTGGCCAAGC
ACGCCGTGTCCGAGGGTACTAAGGCCATCACCAAGTACACCAGCGCTAAGGATCCACCGGTCGCCACCAT
GGTTTCGAAGGGAGAGGAGCTGATCAAAGAGAATATGCACATGAAGCTGTATATGGAGGGAACCGTCGAC
AACCACCACTTTAAGTGCACCAGCGAGGGTGAGGGAAAGCCCTACGAGGGCACACAGACCATGCGTATTA
AAGTTGTCGAGGGAGGTCCACTGCCATTTGCATTCGATATCCTGGCCACCAGTTTCCTCTATGGCAGCAA
GACATTCATCAATCATACTCAGGGAATACCAGATTTCTTCAAGCAATCCTTCCCTGAAGGCTTCACATGG
GAACGCGTTACTACCTATGAGGACGGCGGAGTTCTGACTGCCACCCAAGATACTAGCCTGCAGGATGGTT
GCTTGATTTACAACGTGAAGATACGCGGCGTGAACTTTACCTCGAACGGCCCGGTTATGCAGAAAAAGAC
GCTCGGATGGGAGGCCTTTACGGAGACGCTGTACCCCGCCGATGGCGGTCTTGAAGGTCGCAACGATATG
GCTCTGAAGCTGGTGGGCGGTTCGCACCTTATAGCCAATGCCAAGACTACGTACCGTAGTAAGAAGCCAG
CGAAGAACCTGAAGATGCCCGGTGTGTACTACGTGGACTATAGGCTGGAGCGCATTAAGGAAGCTAACAA
CGAAACCTACGTCGAGCAGCACGAAGTCGCCGTCGCCCGCTACTGTGATTTGCCTAGTAAGTTGGGTCAT
AAGCTCAACTACCCATACGATGTTCCTGACTATGCGGGCTATCCCTATGACGTCCCGGACTATGCAGGAT
ATCCATATGACGTTCCAGATTACGCTGGCGGATAATCTAGAACTATAGTGAGTCGTATTACGTAGATCCA
GACATGATAAGATACATTGATGAGTTTGGACAAACCACAACTAGAATGCAGTGAAAAAAATGCTTTATTT
GTGAAATTTGTGATGCTATTGCTTTATTTGTAACCATTATAAGCTGCAATAAACAAGTTAACAACAACAA
TTGCATTCATTTTATGTTTCAGGTTCAGGGGGAGGTGTGGGAGGTTTTTTAATTCGCGGCCGCGGCGCCA
ATGCATTGGGCCCGGTACCCAGCTTTTGTTCCCTTTA
